Addgene plasmid #188279: pUC19-U6-Aa-artsg13 (BsaI)
Purpose: Mammalian expression, Genome editing
Depositing lab: Wei Li. Publication: Artificial sgRNAs engineered for genome editing with new Cas12b orthologs. Teng F, Cui T, Gao Q, Guo L, Zhou Q, Li W. Cell Discov. 2019 Apr 23;5:23. doi: 10.1038/s41421-019-0091-0. eCollection 2019. PubMed 31016029.
Backbone
  Vector backbone: pUC19
  Vector type: Mammalian Expression, CRISPR
Growth in bacteria
  Bacterial resistance: Ampicillin, 100 μg/mL
  Growth temperature: 37°C
  Growth strain: DH5alpha
  Copy number: High Copy
Gene/Insert
  Gene/Insert name: Aa-artsg13
  Species: Synthetic
  Mutation: none
  Promoter: U6
  Cloning method: Gibson Cloning
Terms and licenses: Academic/Nonprofit Terms; Industry Terms: Not Available to Industry
How to cite: pUC19-U6-Aa-artsg13 (BsaI) was a gift from Wei Li (Addgene plasmid # 188279 ; http://n2t.net/addgene:188279 ; RRID:Addgene_188279)
