[The description below was written by a language model from this plasmid's Addgene catalogue record and pLannotate feature annotations shown in this document.]
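Description:
pUC19-U6-Aa-artsg13 (BsaI) is a small (about 3 kb) pUC19-based plasmid for expressing a CRISPR guide RNA in mammalian cells. It is propagated in E. coli through the high-copy ColE1/pUC origin and selected with ampicillin via the β-lactamase gene under its native bla promoter. Remnants of the pUC19 lac region are still annotated (a lacZα fragment, lac promoter, lac operator, CAP binding site and a short lacI fragment), along with small bom and rop fragments. The lacZα coding region is interrupted by the inserted cassette, so these are backbone leftovers rather than functional parts of the design.

The payload is a human U6 promoter, an RNA polymerase III promoter commonly used to drive short, defined, uncapped transcripts, placed upstream of the synthetic insert Aa-artsg13, which was introduced by Gibson assembly. The roughly 170 nt between the U6 promoter and the lac operator carries no annotation in the feature table, and this is presumably where the guide scaffold lies. The associated publication title indicates that the insert is one of a series of artificial single-guide RNA scaffolds engineered for genome editing with Cas12b orthologs. The "Aa" prefix probably refers to the ortholog the scaffold derives from, but the record does not spell this out. The "(BsaI)" in the name suggests that BsaI sites allow target-specific spacers to be cloned in by Golden Gate-style ligation, though these sites are not annotated either. No nuclease and no mammalian selection marker are encoded, so the plasmid would be co-delivered with a separate Cas12b expression construct in transient transfection experiments.
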