Features (pLannotate 1.2.2; 11 found; start..end, strand, type, name):
    137..236     +  misc_feature   bom (fragment): basis of mobility region from pBR322
    242..399     -  CDS            lacZα (fragment): LacZα fragment of β-galactosidase; lacZ fragment
    402..642     +  promoter       U6 promoter: RNA polymerase III promoter for human U6 snRNA
    814..830     -  protein_bind   lac operator: The lac repressor binds to the lac operator to inhibit transcription in E. coli. This inhibition can be relieved by adding lactose or isopropyl-β-D-thiogalactopyranoside (IPTG). lac repressor encoded by lacI
    838..868     -  promoter       lac promoter: promoter for the E. coli lac operon
    883..904     -  protein_bind   CAP binding site: CAP binding activates transcription in the presence of cAMP. E. coli catabolite activator protein
    917..1009    -  CDS            lacI (fragment): lac repressor; lacI; The lac repressor binds to the lac operator to inhibit transcription in E. coli. This inhibition can be relieved by adding lactose or isopropyl-β-D-thiogalactopyranoside (IPTG).
   1192..1780    -  rep_origin     ori: high-copy-number ColE1/pMB1/pBR322/pUC origin of replication
   1951..2811    -  CDS            AmpR: β-lactamase; bla; confers resistance to ampicillin, carbenicillin, and related antibiotics
   2812..2916    -  promoter       AmpR promoter: bla
   3011..35      +  CDS            rop (fragment) (across the origin): Rop protein, which maintains plasmids at low copy number; rop
>Addgene plasmid #188279 | pUC19-U6-Aa-artsg13 (BsaI) | addgene full sequence | sequence record 373799 | Addgene NGS Result
TCGCGCGTTTCGGTGATGACGGTGAAAACCTCTGACACATGCAGCTCCCGGAGACGGTCACAGCTTGTCT
GTAAGCGGATGCCGGGAGCAGACAAGCCCGTCAGGGCGCGTCAGCGGGTGTTGGCGGGTGTCGGGGCTGG
CTTAACTATGCGGCATCAGAGCAGATTGTACTGAGAGTGCACCATATGCGGTGTGAAATACCGCACAGAT
GCGTAAGGAGAAAATACCGCATCAGGCGCCATTCGCCATTCAGGCTGCGCAACTGTTGGGAAGGGCGATC
GGTGCGGGCCTCTTCGCTATTACGCCAGCTGGCGAAAGGGGGATGTGCTGCAAGGCGATTAAGTTGGGTA
ACGCCAGGGTTTTCCCAGTCACGACGTTGTAAAACGACGGCCAGTGAATTCGAGGGCCTATTTCCCATGA
TTCCTTCATATTTGCATATACGATACAAGGCTGTTAGAGAGATAATTGGAATTAATTTGACTGTAAACAC
AAAGATATTAGTACAAAATACGTGACGTAGAAAGTAATAATTTCTTGGGTAGTTTGCAGTTTTAAAATTA
TGTTTTAAAATGGACTATCATATGCTTACCGTAACTTGAAAGTATTTCGATTTCTTGGCTTTATATATCT
TGTGGAAAGGACGAAACACCGGGGTCGTCTATAGGACGGCGAGTTTTTCAACGGGTGTGCCAATGGCCAC
TTTCCAGGTGGCAAAGCCCGTTGAGCTTCAAAGAAGTGGCACAGAGACCGAGAGAGGGTCTCATTTTTTT
TAAGCTTGGCGTAATCATGGTCATAGCTGTTTCCTGTGTGAAATTGTTATCCGCTCACAATTCCACACAA
CATACGAGCCGGAAGCATAAAGTGTAAAGCCTGGGGTGCCTAATGAGTGAGCTAACTCACATTAATTGCG
TTGCGCTCACTGCCCGCTTTCCAGTCGGGAAACCTGTCGTGCCAGCTGCATTAATGAATCGGCCAACGCG
CGGGGAGAGGCGGTTTGCGTATTGGGCGCTCTTCCGCTTCCTCGCTCACTGACTCGCTGCGCTCGGTCGT
TCGGCTGCGGCGAGCGGTATCAGCTCACTCAAAGGCGGTAATACGGTTATCCACAGAATCAGGGGATAAC
GCAGGAAAGAACATGTGAGCAAAAGGCCAGCAAAAGGCCAGGAACCGTAAAAAGGCCGCGTTGCTGGCGT
TTTTCCATAGGCTCCGCCCCCCTGACGAGCATCACAAAAATCGACGCTCAAGTCAGAGGTGGCGAAACCC
GACAGGACTATAAAGATACCAGGCGTTTCCCCCTGGAAGCTCCCTCGTGCGCTCTCCTGTTCCGACCCTG
CCGCTTACCGGATACCTGTCCGCCTTTCTCCCTTCGGGAAGCGTGGCGCTTTCTCATAGCTCACGCTGTA
GGTATCTCAGTTCGGTGTAGGTCGTTCGCTCCAAGCTGGGCTGTGTGCACGAACCCCCCGTTCAGCCCGA
CCGCTGCGCCTTATCCGGTAACTATCGTCTTGAGTCCAACCCGGTAAGACACGACTTATCGCCACTGGCA
GCAGCCACTGGTAACAGGATTAGCAGAGCGAGGTATGTAGGCGGTGCTACAGAGTTCTTGAAGTGGTGGC
CTAACTACGGCTACACTAGAAGAACAGTATTTGGTATCTGCGCTCTGCTGAAGCCAGTTACCTTCGGAAA
AAGAGTTGGTAGCTCTTGATCCGGCAAACAAACCACCGCTGGTAGCGGTGGTTTTTTTGTTTGCAAGCAG
CAGATTACGCGCAGAAAAAAAGGATCTCAAGAAGATCCTTTGATCTTTTCTACGGGGTCTGACGCTCAGT
GGAACGAAAACTCACGTTAAGGGATTTTGGTCATGAGATTATCAAAAAGGATCTTCACCTAGATCCTTTT
AAATTAAAAATGAAGTTTTAAATCAATCTAAAGTATATATGAGTAAACTTGGTCTGACAGTTACCAATGC
TTAATCAGTGAGGCACCTATCTCAGCGATCTGTCTATTTCGTTCATCCATAGTTGCCTGACTCCCCGTCG
TGTAGATAACTACGATACGGGAGGGCTTACCATCTGGCCCCAGTGCTGCAATGATACCGCGAGAGCCACG
CTCACCGGCTCCAGATTTATCAGCAATAAACCAGCCAGCCGGAAGGGCCGAGCGCAGAAGTGGTCCTGCA
ACTTTATCCGCCTCCATCCAGTCTATTAATTGTTGCCGGGAAGCTAGAGTAAGTAGTTCGCCAGTTAATA
GTTTGCGCAACGTTGTTGCCATTGCTACAGGCATCGTGGTGTCACGCTCGTCGTTTGGTATGGCTTCATT
CAGCTCCGGTTCCCAACGATCAAGGCGAGTTACATGATCCCCCATGTTGTGCAAAAAAGCGGTTAGCTCC
TTCGGTCCTCCGATCGTTGTCAGAAGTAAGTTGGCCGCAGTGTTATCACTCATGGTTATGGCAGCACTGC
ATAATTCTCTTACTGTCATGCCATCCGTAAGATGCTTTTCTGTGACTGGTGAGTACTCAACCAAGTCATT
CTGAGAATAGTGTATGCGGCGACCGAGTTGCTCTTGCCCGGCGTCAATACGGGATAATACCGCGCCACAT
AGCAGAACTTTAAAAGTGCTCATCATTGGAAAACGTTCTTCGGGGCGAAAACTCTCAAGGATCTTACCGC
TGTTGAGATCCAGTTCGATGTAACCCACTCGTGCACCCAACTGATCTTCAGCATCTTTTACTTTCACCAG
CGTTTCTGGGTGAGCAAAAACAGGAAGGCAAAATGCCGCAAAAAAGGGAATAAGGGCGACACGGAAATGT
TGAATACTCATACTCTTCCTTTTTCAATATTATTGAAGCATTTATCAGGGTTATTGTCTCATGAGCGGAT
ACATATTTGAATGTATTTAGAAAAATAAACAAATAGGGGTTCCGCGCACATTTCCCCGAAAAGTGCCACC
TGACGTCTAAGAAACCATTATTATCATGACATTAACCTATAAAAATAGGCGTATCACGAGGCCCTTTCGT
C
